Addgene plasmid #205504: pDRF1-GW miFP663-T2A-mtq2
Purpose: Expression of miFP663-T2A-mtq2 in yeast
Depositing lab: Bas Teusink. Depositing organization: Vrije Universiteit Amsterdam. Publication: Side-by-Side Systematic Characterization of Novel FPs in Budding Yeast. Botman D, de Groot DH, Wehrens M, van Rossum K, Yska S, van der Kieft B, Albert V, Minghetti N, Goedhart J, Teusink B. ACS Synth Biol. 2026 Apr 1. doi: 10.1021/acssynbio.5c00676. PubMed 41919951.
Backbone
  Vector backbone: pDRF1-GW
  Vector type: Yeast Expression
Growth in bacteria
  Bacterial resistance: Ampicillin, 100 μg/mL
  Growth temperature: 37°C
  Growth strain: DH5alpha
  Copy number: High Copy
Gene/Insert
  Gene/Insert name: miFP663-T2A-mtq2
  Species: Synthetic
  Cloning method: Restriction Enzyme; 5′ cloning site unknown (unknown if destroyed); 3′ cloning site unknown (unknown if destroyed)
Terms and licenses: Academic/Nonprofit Terms; Industry Terms: Not Available to Industry
How to cite: pDRF1-GW miFP663-T2A-mtq2 was a gift from Bas Teusink (Addgene plasmid # 205504 ; http://n2t.net/addgene:205504 ; RRID:Addgene_205504)
