[The description below was written by a language model from this plasmid's Addgene catalogue record and pLannotate feature annotations shown in this document.]
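Description:
pDRF1-GW miFP663-T2A-mtq2 is an 8.7 kb yeast expression plasmid built on the pDRF1-GW backbone, an E. coli/Saccharomyces cerevisiae shuttle vector. In bacteria it replicates at high copy from a ColE1/pUC-type origin and is selected through the AmpR β-lactamase gene. In yeast it is maintained episomally by the 2μ origin and selected by uracil prototrophy through URA3 with its own promoter, a marker that can also be counterselected with 5-FOA. An f1 origin and remnants of a lac promoter/operator/lacZα region are carried over from the cloning-vector ancestry.

The payload lies between attB1 and attB2 Gateway recombination sites, although the catalogue lists the cloning method as restriction enzyme based with unknown sites. It is a synthetic open reading frame in which miFP663 is followed by mTurquoise2, a bright monomeric cyan fluorescent protein. The annotation software matches the miFP663 region to a bacterial phytochrome (bphP) fragment, which fits a bacteriophytochrome-derived fluorescent protein. The short gap between the two coding regions corresponds to the T2A peptide named in the insert, which causes ribosomal skipping so that the two proteins are produced separately from one transcript in roughly equal amounts. The ADH1 terminator lies downstream. The yeast promoter driving the cassette is not annotated in the feature table or stated in the record; the upstream region only shows small fragments of yeast genomic sequence.

According to the record, the plasmid is meant for expressing miFP663-T2A-mtq2 in yeast, in a side-by-side characterization of new fluorescent proteins in budding yeast. In that context the co-expressed mTurquoise2 plausibly serves as an internal reference for normalizing miFP663 signal to expression level, though the record does not say so.
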