Features (pLannotate 1.2.2; 26 found; start..end, strand, type, name):
      3..257     -  CDS            BRP1 (fragment): BRP1_YEAST - Protein predicted: Swiss-Prot protein existence level 4. From Saccharomyces cerevisiae (strain ATCC 204508 / S288c) (Baker's yeast).
    359..375     -  promoter       ARG4 promoter (fragment): S. cerevisiae ARG4
    480..563     +  CDS            YG007_YEAST: Protein predicted: Swiss-Prot protein existence level 4. From Saccharomyces cerevisiae (strain ATCC 204508 / S288c) (Baker's yeast).
    800..824     +  protein_bind   attB1: mutant version of attB; recombination site for the Gateway® BP reaction BP Clonase™
    837..1796    +  CDS            bphP (fragment): BPHY_XANC8 - Experimental evidence at protein level: Swiss-Prot protein existence level 1. Photoreceptor which exists in two forms that are reversibly interconvertible by light: far-red light (733 nm) converts protein to the red-absorbing (Pr) form, while red light (630 nm) partly converts the protein to the far-red-absorbing (Pfr) form (PubMed:27107635). Regulates virulence of X.campestris pv. campestris on its host plants, perhaps by fine-tuning expression to ambient light levels and/or spatial cues (PubMed:27621284). The Pr form may sense light and partially inhibit virulence; in the dark (
   1875..2594    +  CDS            mTurquoise2: enhanced monomeric variant of CFP (Goedhart et al., 2012) mammalian codon-optimized
   2604..2628    -  protein_bind   attB2: mutant version of attB; recombination site for the Gateway® BP reaction BP Clonase™
   2656..2682    +  misc_feature   MCS (fragment): pBluescript multiple cloning site
   2691..2709    -  promoter       T7 promoter: promoter for bacteriophage T7 RNA polymerase
   2710..2853    +  CDS            ADH1 (fragment): ADH1_YEAST - Also known as ADC1. Experimental evidence at protein level: Swiss-Prot protein existence level 1. This isozyme preferentially catalyzes the conversion of primary unbranched alcohols to their corresponding aldehydes. Also shows activity toward secondary alcohols. From Saccharomyces cerevisiae (strain ATCC 204508 / S288c) (Baker's yeast).
   2857..3044    +  terminator     ADH1 terminator: S. cerevisiae ADH1; transcription terminator for the S. cerevisiae alcohol dehydrogenase 1 (ADH1) gene
   3052..3209    +  CDS            lacZα (fragment): LacZα fragment of β-galactosidase; lacZ fragment
   3215..3266    -  misc_feature   bom (fragment): basis of mobility region from pBR322
   3271..3354    +  CDS            RAF1 (fragment): RAF_YEAST - Experimental evidence at transcript level: Swiss-Prot protein existence level 2. Antagonizes transcriptional repression of recombinase FLP by REP1-REP2. May play a role in plasmid partitioning. From Saccharomyces cerevisiae (strain ATCC 204508 / S288c) (Baker's yeast).
   3508..4854    -  rep_origin     2μ ori: yeast 2μ plasmid origin of replication
   4859..4875    -  promoter       tet promoter (fragment): E. coli promoter for tetracycline efflux protein gene
   4965..5768    -  CDS            URA3: orotidine-5'-phosphate decarboxylase, required for uracil biosynthesis; S. cerevisiae URA3; yeast auxotrophic marker, counterselectable with 5-fluoroorotic acid (5-FOA)
   5769..5984    -  promoter       URA3 promoter: S. cerevisiae URA3
   6095..6199    +  promoter       AmpR promoter: bla
   6200..7060    +  CDS            AmpR: β-lactamase; bla; confers resistance to ampicillin, carbenicillin, and related antibiotics
   7231..7819    +  rep_origin     ori: high-copy-number ColE1/pMB1/pBR322/pUC origin of replication
   8002..8094    +  CDS            lacI (fragment): lac repressor; lacI; The lac repressor binds to the lac operator to inhibit transcription in E. coli. This inhibition can be relieved by adding lactose or isopropyl-β-D-thiogalactopyranoside (IPTG).
   8107..8128    +  protein_bind   CAP binding site: CAP binding activates transcription in the presence of cAMP. E. coli catabolite activator protein
   8143..8173    +  promoter       lac promoter: promoter for the E. coli lac operon
   8181..8197    +  protein_bind   lac operator: The lac repressor binds to the lac operator to inhibit transcription in E. coli. This inhibition can be relieved by adding lactose or isopropyl-β-D-thiogalactopyranoside (IPTG). lac repressor encoded by lacI
   8278..8706    -  rep_origin     f1 ori (sequence partly withheld): f1 bacteriophage origin of replication; arrow indicates direction of (+) strand synthesis
>Addgene plasmid #205504 | pDRF1-GW miFP663-T2A-mtq2 | addgene full sequence | sequence record 407624 | Addgene NGS Result
CAAGCTTCCTGAAACGGAGAAACATAAACAGGCATTGCTGGGATCACCCATACATCACTCTGTTTTGCCT
GACCTTTTCCGGTAATTTGAAAACAAACCCGGTCTCGAAGCGGAGATCCGGCGATAATTACCGCAGAAAT
AAACCCATACACGAGACGTAGAACCAGCCGCACATGGCCGGAGAAACTCCTGCGAGAATTTCGTAAACTC
GCGCGCATTGCATCTGTATTTCCTAATGCGGCACTTCCAGGCCTCGATCGAGACCGTTTATCCATTGCTT
TTTTGTTGTCTTTTTCCCTCGTTCACAGAAAGTCTGAAGAAGCTATAGTAGAACTATGAGCTTTTTTTGT
TTCTGTTTTCCTTTTTTTTTTTTTTACCTCTGTGGAAATTGTTACTCTCACACTCTTTAGTTCGTTTGTT
TGTTTTGTTTATTCCAATTATGACCGGTGACGAAACGTGGTCGATGGTGGGTACCGCTTATGCTCCCCTC
CATTAGTTTCGATTATATAAAAAGGCCAAATATTGTATTATTTTCAAATGTCCTATCATTATCGTCTAAC
ATCTAATTTCTCTTAAATTTTTTCTCTTTCTTTCCTATAACACCAATAGTGAAAATCTTTTTTTCTTCTA
TATCTACAAAAACTTTTTTTTTCTATCAACCTCGTTGATAAATTTTTTCTTTAACAATCGTTAATAATTA
ATTAATTGGAAAATAACCATTTTTTCTCTCTTTTATACACACATTCAAAAGAAAGAAAAAAAATATACCC
CAGCCTCGACTAGTGAATTCGCGGCCATCACAAGTTTGTACAAAAAAGCAGGCTGCTAGCATGGTGAGCA
CCGCTACCGATCCCCTCGACCTGGATGTGTGTGCCAGAGAGCCCATCCACATCCCAGGACTGATCCAGCC
TTACGGCGCGCTGCTCGTGGTCGACCCTGCCGACGGAAGAATCGTGCAGGCCTCTACAACAGCAGCCGAT
CTTCTGGGAGTGCCTATGGCTGCGCTGCTGGGCATGCCTTACACCCAGGTGCTGACACTGCCTGAGGCAC
AGCCCTTCGCCGTGGACGATCAGCCACAGCACCTGATGCATGCCGAGGTGCGGTTCCCTCGGAGAGCCAC
ACCTCCTGCCTCTGCTTATGTGGCTGCCTGGCATCTTTATCCCCAGCAGTGGCTGGTGGAAATTGAACCC
GGGGACGCCAGACTGCTGGACACCGTGCTGAGAGAAGCCCTGCCTCTCCTGCGGAGCGTGGAGAGAGATC
CCGGAATTGCCGAAGCCGCTGTGCGGGTGGCCAAGGGCCTGAGATCTCTGATCGGCTTCGACCGCGTGAT
GATCTACAGATTCGACGAGGAATGGAACGGCGACATCATTGCCGAGGCTCGGAAGCCTGAGCTGGAAGCC
TATCTGGGACTCCACTACCCTGCCAGCCTGACCCCTGCTCTGGCCAGAGCCCTGTACCTGCGGAATAGAG
TGCGGCAGATCGCCGACGTGGGCTACCAGCCTAGCCCTATCCAGCCTACCATGCACCCTCAGCTGGGCAC
CCCTGTGGATCTGTCCGATGTGTCCCTGAGAAGCATGTCTCCATGCCACCTGGAATTCCTGGCCAACATC
GGTGTGAGCGCTACCCTGGTCGCCAGCATCGTCGTGAACGATGCCCTGTGGGGACTGATCGTCTGCCACC
ACTACAGCCCAAGATTCACCAACCACGCCCTGCGCGCCTTGACAGACGCCGTGGCTAAAACACTGGCTGC
CAGAATTGGCGCCCTGCAGGCTGAGGCCAGAGCCAGGCTGGAGTCCGGAGAGGGCAGAGGAAGTCTTCTA
ACATGCGGTGACGTGGAGGAGAATCCCGGCCCTGGGGATCCACCGGTCGCCACCATGGTGAGCAAGGGCG
AGGAGCTGTTCACCGGGGTGGTGCCCATCCTGGTCGAGCTGGACGGCGACGTAAACGGCCACAAGTTCAG
CGTGTCCGGCGAGGGCGAGGGCGATGCCACCTACGGCAAGCTGACCCTGAAGTTCATCTGCACCACCGGC
AAGCTGCCCGTGCCCTGGCCCACCCTCGTGACCACCCTGTCCTGGGGCGTGCAGTGCTTCGCCCGCTACC
CCGACCACATGAAGCAGCACGACTTCTTCAAGTCCGCCATGCCCGAAGGCTACGTCCAGGAGCGCACCAT
CTTCTTCAAGGACGACGGCAACTACAAGACCCGCGCCGAGGTGAAGTTCGAGGGCGACACCCTGGTGAAC
CGCATCGAGCTGAAGGGCATCGACTTCAAGGAGGACGGCAACATCCTGGGGCACAAGCTGGAGTACAACT
ACTTTAGCGACAACGTCTATATCACCGCCGACAAGCAGAAGAACGGCATCAAGGCCAACTTCAAGATCCG
CCACAACATCGAGGACGGCGGCGTGCAGCTCGCCGACCACTACCAGCAGAACACCCCCATCGGCGACGGC
CCCGTGCTGCTGCCCGACAACCACTACCTGAGCACCCAGTCCAAGCTGAGCAAAGACCCCAACGAGAAGC
GCGATCACATGGTCCTGCTGGAGTTCGTGACCGCCGCCGGGATCACTCTCGGCATGGACGAGCTGTACAA
GTAAAGCGGCCGCACCCAGCTTTCTTGTACAAAGTGGTGTAGTTAATTCATGATGGCCGCTGCAGGTCGA
CCTCGAGGGGGGGCCCGGTACCCAATTCGCCCTATAGTGAGTCGTATTACGCGCGGATCCAGCTTTGGAC
TTCTTCGCCAGAGGTTTGGTCAAGTCTCCAATCAAGGTTGTCGGCTTGTCTACCTTGCCAGAAATTTACG
AAAAGATGGAAAAGGGTCAAATCGTTGGTAGATACGTTGTTGACACTTCTAAATAAGCGAATTTCTTATG
ATTTATGATTTTTATTATTAAATAAGTTATAAAAAAAATAAGTGTATACAAATTTTAAAGTGACTCTTAG
GTTTTAAAACGAAAATTCTTATTCTTGAGTAACTCTTTCCTGTAGGTCAGGTTGCTTTCTCAGGTATAGC
ATGAGGTCGCTCTTATTGACCACACCTCTACCGGCATGCCAATTCACTGGCCGTCGTTTTACAACGTCGT
GACTGGGAAAACCCTGGCGTTACCCAACTTAATCGCCTTGCAGCACATCCCCCTTTCGCCAGCTGGCGTA
ATAGCGAAGAGGCCCGCACCGATCGCCCTTCCCAACAGTTGCGCAGCCTGAATGGCGAATGGCGCCTGAT
GCGGTATTTTCTCCTTACGCATCTGTGCGGTATTTCACACCGCATAATCGGATCGTACTTGTTACCCATC
ATTGAATTTTGAACATCCGAACCTGGGAGTTTTCCCTGAAACAGATAGTATATTTGAACCTGTATAATAA
TATATAGTCTAGCGCTTTACGGAAGACAATGTATGTATTTCGGTTCCTGGAGAAACTATTGCATCTATTG
CATAGGTAATCTTGCACGTCGCATCCCCGGTTCATTTTCTGCGTTTCCATCTTGCACTTCAATAGCATAT
CTTTGTTAACGAAGCATCTGTGCTTCATTTTGTAGAACAAAAATGCAACGCGAGAGCGCTAATTTTTCAA
ACAAAGAATCTGAGCTGCATTTTTACAGAACAGAAATGCAACGCGAAAGCGCTATTTTACCAACGAAGAA
TCTGTGCTTCATTTTTGTAAAACAAAAATGCAACGCGAGAGCGCTAATTTTTCAAACAAAGAATCTGAGC
TGCATTTTTACAGAACAGAAATGCAACGCGAGAGCGCTATTTTACCAACAAAGAATCTATACTTCTTTTT
TGTTCTACAAAAATGCATCCCGAGAGCGCTATTTTTCTAACAAAGCATCTTAGATTACTTTTTTTCTCCT
TTGTGCGCTCTATAATGCAGTCTCTTGATAACTTTTTGCACTGTAGGTCCGTTAAGGTTAGAAGAAGGCT
ACTTTGGTGTCTATTTTCTCTTCCATAAAAAAAGCCTGACTCCACTTCCCGCGTTTACTGATTACTAGCG
AAGCTGCGGGTGCATTTTTTCAAGATAAAGGCATCCCCGATTATATTCTATACCGATGTGGATTGCGCAT
ACTTTGTGAACAGAAAGTGATAGCGTTGATGATTCTTCATTGGTCAGAAAATTATGAACGGTTTCTTCTA
TTTTGTCTCTATATACTACGTATAGGAAATGTTTACATTTTCGTATTGTTTTCGATTCACTCTATGAATA
GTTCTTACTACAATTTTTTTGTCTAAAGAGTAATACTAGAGATAAACATAAAAAATGTAGAGGTCGAGTT
TAGATGCAAGTTCAAGGAGCGAAAGGTGGATGGGTAGGTTATATAGGGATATAGCACAGAGATATATAGC
AAAGAGATACTTTTGAGCAATGTTTGTGGAAGCGGTATTCGCAATATTTTAGTAGCTCGTTACAGTCCGG
TGCGTTTTTGGTTTTTTGAAAGTGCGTCTTCAGAGCGCTTTTGGTTTTCAAAAGCGCTCTGAAGTTCCTA
TACTTTCTAGCTAGAGAATAGGAACTTCGGAATAGGAACTTCAAAGCGTTTCCGAAAACGAGCGCTTCCG
AAAATGCAACGCGAGCTGCGCACATACAGCTCACTGTTCACGTCGCACCTATATCTGCGTGTTGCCTGTA
TATATATATACATGAGAAGAACGGCATAGTGCGTGTTTATGCTTAAATGCGTACTTATATGCGTCTATTT
ATGTAGGATGAAAGGTAGTCTAGTACCTCCTGTGATATTATCCCATTCCATGCGGGGTATCGTATGCTTC
CTTCAGCACTACCCTTTAGCTGTTCTATATGCTGCCACTCCTCAATTGGATTAGTCTCATCCTTCAATGC
TATCATTTCCTTTGATATTGGATCGATCCGATGATAAGCTGTCAAACATGAGAATTGGGTAATAACTGAT
ATAATTAAATTGAAGCTCTAATTTGTGAGTTTAGTATACATGCATTTACTTATAATACAGTTTTTTAGTT
TTGCTGGCCGCATCTTCTCAAATATGCTTCCCAGCCTGCTTTTCTGTAACGTTCACCCTCTACCTTAGCA
TCCCTTCCCTTTGCAAATAGTCCTCTTCCAACAATAATAATGTCAGATCCTGTAGAGACCACATCATCCA
CGGTTCTATACTGTTGACCCAATGCGTCTCCCTTGTCATCTAAACCCACACCGGGTGTCATAATCAACCA
ATCGTAACCTTCATCTCTTCCACCCATGTCTCTTTGAGCAATAAAGCCGATAACAAAATCTTTGTCGCTC
TTCGCAATGTCAACAGTACCCTTAGTATATTCTCCAGTAGATAGGGAGCCCTTGCATGACAATTCTGCTA
ACATCAAAAGGCCTCTAGGTTCCTTTGTTACTTCTTCTGCCGCCTGCTTCAAACCGCTAACAATACCTGG
GCCCACCACACCGTGTGCATTCGTAATGTCTGCCCATTCTGCTATTCTGTATACACCCGCAGAGTACTGC
AATTTGACTGTATTACCAATGTCAGCAAATTTTCTGTCTTCGAAGAGTAAAAAATTGTACTTGGCGGATA
ATGCCTTTAGCGGCTTAACTGTGCCCTCCATGGAAAAATCAGTCAAGATATCCACATGTGTTTTTAGTAA
ACAAATTTTGGGACCTAATGCTTCAACTAACTCCAGTAATTCCTTGGTGGTACGAACATCCAATGAAGCA
CACAAGTTTGTTTGCTTTTCGTGCATGATATTAAATAGCTTGGCAGCAACAGGACTAGGATGAGTAGCAG
CACGTTCCTTATATGTAGCTTTCGACATGATTTATCTTCGTTTCCTGCATGTTTTTGTTCTGTGCAGTTG
GGTTAAGAATACTGGGCAATTTCATGTTTCTTCAACACTACATATGCGTATATATACCAATCTAAGTCTG
TGCTCCTTCCTTCGTTCTTCCTTCTGTTCGGAGATTACCGAATCAAAAAAATTTCAAGGAAACCGAAATC
AAAAAAAAGAATAAAAAAAAAATGATGAATTGAAAAGCTAATTCTTGAAGACGAAAGGGCCTCGTGATAC
GCCTATTTTTATAGGTTAATGTCATGATAATAATGGTTTCTTAGACGTCAGGTGGCACTTTTCGGGGAAA
TGTGCGCGGAACCCCTATTTGTTTATTTTTCTAAATACATTCAAATATGTATCCGCTCATGAGACAATAA
CCCTGATAAATGCTTCAATAATATTGAAAAAGGAAGAGTATGAGTATTCAACATTTCCGTGTCGCCCTTA
TTCCCTTTTTTGCGGCATTTTGCCTTCCTGTTTTTGCTCACCCAGAAACGCTGGTGAAAGTAAAAGATGC
TGAAGATCAGTTGGGTGCACGAGTGGGTTACATCGAACTGGATCTCAACAGCGGTAAGATCCTTGAGAGT
TTTCGCCCCGAAGAACGTTTTCCAATGATGAGCACTTTTAAAGTTCTGCTATGTGGCGCGGTATTATCCC
GTATTGACGCCGGGCAAGAGCAACTCGGTCGCCGCATACACTATTCTCAGAATGACTTGGTTGAGTACTC
ACCAGTCACAGAAAAGCATCTTACGGATGGCATGACAGTAAGAGAATTATGCAGTGCTGCCATAACCATG
AGTGATAACACTGCGGCCAACTTACTTCTGACAACGATCGGAGGACCGAAGGAGCTAACCGCTTTTTTGC
ACAACATGGGGGATCATGTAACTCGCCTTGATCGTTGGGAACCGGAGCTGAATGAAGCCATACCAAACGA
CGAGCGTGACACCACGATGCCTGTAGCAATGGCAACAACGTTGCGCAAACTATTAACTGGCGAACTACTT
ACTCTAGCTTCCCGGCAACAATTAATAGACTGGATGGAGGCGGATAAAGTTGCAGGACCACTTCTGCGCT
CGGCCCTTCCGGCTGGCTGGTTTATTGCTGATAAATCTGGAGCCGGTGAGCGTGGGTCTCGCGGTATCAT
TGCAGCACTGGGGCCAGATGGTAAGCCCTCCCGTATCGTAGTTATCTACACGACGGGGAGTCAGGCAACT
ATGGATGAACGAAATAGACAGATCGCTGAGATAGGTGCCTCACTGATTAAGCATTGGTAACTGTCAGACC
AAGTTTACTCATATATACTTTAGATTGATTTAAAACTTCATTTTTAATTTAAAAGGATCTAGGTGAAGAT
CCTTTTTGATAATCTCATGACCAAAATCCCTTAACGTGAGTTTTCGTTCCACTGAGCGTCAGACCCCGTA
GAAAAGATCAAAGGATCTTCTTGAGATCCTTTTTTTCTGCGCGTAATCTGCTGCTTGCAAACAAAAAAAC
CACCGCTACCAGCGGTGGTTTGTTTGCCGGATCAAGAGCTACCAACTCTTTTTCCGAAGGTAACTGGCTT
CAGCAGAGCGCAGATACCAAATACTGTTCTTCTAGTGTAGCCGTAGTTAGGCCACCACTTCAAGAACTCT
GTAGCACCGCCTACATACCTCGCTCTGCTAATCCTGTTACCAGTGGCTGCTGCCAGTGGCGATAAGTCGT
GTCTTACCGGGTTGGACTCAAGACGATAGTTACCGGATAAGGCGCAGCGGTCGGGCTGAACGGGGGGTTC
GTGCACACAGCCCAGCTTGGAGCGAACGACCTACACCGAACTGAGATACCTACAGCGTGAGCTATGAGAA
AGCGCCACGCTTCCCGAAGGGAGAAAGGCGGACAGGTATCCGGTAAGCGGCAGGGTCGGAACAGGAGAGC
GCACGAGGGAGCTTCCAGGGGGAAACGCCTGGTATCTTTATAGTCCTGTCGGGTTTCGCCACCTCTGACT
TGAGCGTCGATTTTTGTGATGCTCGTCAGGGGGGCGGAGCCTATGGAAAAACGCCAGCAACGCGGCCTTT
TTACGGTTCCTGGCCTTTTGCTGGCCTTTTGCTCACATGTTCTTTCCTGCGTTATCCCCTGATTCTGTGG
ATAACCGTATTACCGCCTTTGAGTGAGCTGATACCGCTCGCCGCAGCCGAACGACCGAGCGCAGCGAGTC
AGTGAGCGAGGAAGCGGAAGAGCGCCCAATACGCAAACCGCCTCTCCCCGCGCGTTGGCCGATTCATTAA
TGCAGCTGGCACGACAGGTTTCCCGACTGGAAAGCGGGCAGTGAGCGCAACGCAATTAATGTGAGTTAGC
TCACTCATTAGGCACCCCAGGCTTTACACTTTATGCTTCCGGCTCGTATGTTGTGTGGAATTGTGAGCGG
ATAACAATTTCACACAGGAAACAGCTATGACCATGATTACGCCAAGCTTACCGCATCAGGAAATTGTAAG
CGTTAATATTTTGTTAAAATTCGCGTTAAATTTTTGTTAAATCAGCTCATTTTTTAACCAATAGGCCGAA
ATCGGCAAAATCCCTTATAAATCAAAAGAATAGACCGAGATAGGGT
[37 nt withheld, positions 8377-8413]
AAAGAACGTGGACTCCAACGTCAAAGG
[49 nt withheld, positions 8441-8489]
T
[91 nt withheld, positions 8491-8581]
G
[124 nt withheld, positions 8583-8706]
CCATTCGC
