>Addgene plasmid #205504 | pDRF1-GW miFP663-T2A-mtq2 | depositor partial sequence | sequence record 407763 | pDRF1-GW miFP663-T2A-mtq2 sequence 2172 bps
TTTTTTCTCTCTTTTATACACACATTCAAAAGAAAGAAAAAAAATATACCCCAGCCTCGACTAGTGAATT
CGCGGCCATCACAAGTTTGTACAAAAAAGCAGGCTGCTAGCATGGTGAGCACCGCTACCGATCCCCTCGA
CCTGGATGTGTGTGCCAGAGAGCCCATCCACATCCCAGGACTGATCCAGCCTTACGGCGCGCTGCTCGTG
GTCGACCCTGCCGACGGAAGAATCGTGCAGGCCTCTACAACAGCAGCCGATCTTCTGGGAGTGCCTATGG
CTGCGCTGCTGGGCATGCCTTACACCCAGGTGCTGACACTGCCTGAGGCACAGCCCTTCGCCGTGGACGA
TCAGCCACAGCACCTGATGCATGCCGAGGTGCGGTTCCCTCGGAGAGCCACACCTCCTGCCTCTGCTTAT
GTGGCTGCCTGGCATCTTTATCCCCAGCAGTGGCTGGTGGAAATTGAACCCGGGGACGCCAGACTGCTGG
ACACCGTGCTGAGAGAAGCCCTGCCTCTCCTGCGGAGCGTGGAGAGAGATCCCGGAATTGCCGAAGCCGC
TGTGCGGGTGGCCAAGGGCCTGAGATCTCTGATCGGCTTCGACCGCGTGATGATCTACAGATTCGACGAG
GAATGGAACGGCGACATCATTGCCGAGGCTCGGAAGCCTGAGCTGGAAGCCTATCTGGGACTCCACTACC
CTGCCAGCCTGACCCCTGCTCTGGCCAGAGCCCTGTACCTGCGGAATAGAGTGCGGCAGATCGCCGACGT
GGGCTACCAGCCTAGCCCTATCCAGCCTACCATGCACCCTCAGCTGGGCACCCCTGTGGATCTGTCCGAT
GTGTCCCTGAGAAGCATGTCTCCATGCCACCTGGAATTCCTGGCCAACATCGGTGTGAGCGCTACCCTGG
TCGCCAGCATCGTCGTGAACGATGCCCTGTGGGGACTGATCGTCTGCCACCACTACAGCCCAAGATTCAC
CAACCACGCCCTGCGCGCCTTGACAGACGCCGTGGCTAAAACACTGGCTGCCAGAATTGGCGCCCTGCAG
GCTGAGGCCAGAGCCAGGCTGGAGTCCGGAGAGGGCAGAGGAAGTCTTCTAACATGCGGTGACGTGGAGG
AGAATCCCGGCCCTGGGGATCCACCGGTCGCCACCATGGTGAGCAAGGGCGAGGAGCTGTTCACCGGGGT
GGTGCCCATCCTGGTCGAGCTGGACGGCGACGTAAACGGCCACAAGTTCAGCGTGTCCGGCGAGGGCGAG
GGCGATGCCACCTACGGCAAGCTGACCCTGAAGTTCATCTGCACCACCGGCAAGCTGCCCGTGCCCTGGC
CCACCCTCGTGACCACCCTGTCCTGGGGCGTGCAGTGCTTCGCCCGCTACCCCGACCACATGAAGCAGCA
CGACTTCTTCAAGTCCGCCATGCCCGAAGGCTACGTCCAGGAGCGCACCATCTTCTTCAAGGACGACGGC
AACTACAAGACCCGCGCCGAGGTGAAGTTCGAGGGCGACACCCTGGTGAACCGCATCGAGCTGAAGGGCA
TCGACTTCAAGGAGGACGGCAACATCCTGGGGCACAAGCTGGAGTACAACTACTTTAGCGACAACGTCTA
TATCACCGCCGACAAGCAGAAGAACGGCATCAAGGCCAACTTCAAGATCCGCCACAACATCGAGGACGGC
GGCGTGCAGCTCGCCGACCACTACCAGCAGAACACCCCCATCGGCGACGGCCCCGTGCTGCTGCCCGACA
ACCACTACCTGAGCACCCAGTCCAAGCTGAGCAAAGACCCCAACGAGAAGCGCGATCACATGGTCCTGCT
GGAGTTCGTGACCGCCGCCGGGATCACTCTCGGCATGGACGAGCTGTACAAGTAAAGCGGCCGCACCCAG
CTTTCTTGTACAAAGTGGTGTAGTTAATTCATGATGGCCGCTGCAGGTCGACCTCGAGGGGGGGCCCGGT
ACCCAATTCGCCCTATAGTGAGTCGTATTACGCGCGGATCCAGCTTTGGACTTCTTCGCCAGAGGTTTGG
TCAAGTCTCCAATCAAGGTTGTCGGCTTGTCTACCTTGCCAGAAATTTACGAAAAGATGGAAAAGGGTCA
AATCGTTGGTAGATACGTTGTTGACACTTCTAAATAAGCGAATTTCTTATGATTTATGATTTTTATTATT
AA
